LOCUS       Exported 6968 bp ds-DNA circular SYN 13-MAY-2021
DEFINITION  GoldenBraid level 1 Alpha plant expression vector. .
ACCESSION   .
VERSION     .
KEYWORDS    pDGB3_alpha2R
SOURCE      synthetic DNA construct
  ORGANISM  synthetic DNA construct
REFERENCE   1 (bases 1 to 6968)
  AUTHORS   Sarrion-Perdigones A, Vazquez-Vilar M, Palaci J, Castelijns B,
            Forment J, Ziarsolo P, Blanca J, Granell A, Orzaez D
  TITLE     GoldenBraid 2.0: a comprehensive DNA assembly framework for plant
            synthetic biology.
  JOURNAL   Plant Physiol. 2013 Jul;162(3):1618-31.
  PUBMED    23669743
REFERENCE   2 (bases 1 to 6968)
  AUTHORS   .
  TITLE     Direct Submission
  JOURNAL   Exported May 13, 2021 from SnapGene Server 1.1.58
            http://www.snapgene.com
FEATURES             Location/Qualifiers
     source          1..6968
                     /organism="synthetic DNA construct"
                     /mol_type="other DNA"
     protein_bind    87..108
                     /label=CAP binding site
                     /bound_moiety="E. coli catabolite activator protein"
                     /note="CAP binding activates transcription in the presence
                     of cAMP."
     promoter        123..153
                     /label=lac promoter
                     /note="promoter for the E. coli lac operon"
     protein_bind    161..177
                     /label=lac operator
                     /bound_moiety="lac repressor encoded by lacI"
                     /note="The lac repressor binds to the lac operator to
                     inhibit transcription in E. coli. This inhibition can be
                     relieved by adding lactose or
                     isopropyl-beta-D-thiogalactopyranoside (IPTG)."
     primer_bind     166..188
                     /label=M13/pUC Reverse
                     /note="In lacZ gene"
     primer_bind     185..201
                     /label=M13 rev
                     /note="common sequencing primer, one of multiple similar
                     variants"
     primer_bind     185..201
                     /label=M13 Reverse
                     /note="In lacZ gene. Also called M13-rev"
     misc_feature    214..270
                     /label=MCS
                     /note="pUC18/19 multiple cloning site"
     primer_bind     complement(271..288)
                     /label=M13 Forward
                     /note="In lacZ gene. Also called M13-F20 or M13 (-21)
                     Forward"
     primer_bind     complement(271..287)
                     /label=M13 fwd
                     /note="common sequencing primer, one of multiple similar
                     variants"
     primer_bind     complement(280..302)
                     /label=M13/pUC Forward
                     /note="In lacZ gene"
     misc_feature    634..658
                     /label=RB T-DNA repeat
                     /note="right border repeat from nopaline C58 T-DNA"
     CDS             1959..2588
                     /codon_start=1
                     /product="stability protein from the Pseudomonas plasmid
                     pVS1 (Heeb et al., 2000)"
                     /label=pVS1 StaA
                     /translation="MKVIAVLNQKGGSGKTTIATHLARALQLAGADVLLVDSDPQGSAR
                     DWAAVREDQPLTVVGIDRPTIDRDVKAIGRRDFVVIDGAPQAADLAVSAIKAADFVLIP
                     VQPSPYDIWATADLVELVKQRIEVTDGRLQAAFVVSRAIKGTRIGGEVAEALAGYELPI
                     LESRITQRVSYPGTAAAGTTVLESEPEGDAAREVQALAAEIKSKLI"
     CDS             3022..4089
                     /codon_start=1
                     /product="replication protein from the Pseudomonas plasmid
                     pVS1 (Heeb et al., 2000)"
                     /label=pVS1 RepA
                     /translation="GRKPSGPVQIGAALGDDLVEKLKAAQAAQRQRIEAEARPGESWQA
                     AADRIRKESRQPPAAGAPSIRKPPKGDEQPDFFVPMLYDVGTRDSRSIMDVAVFRLSKR
                     DRRAGEVIRYELPDGHVEVSAGPAGMASVWDYDLVLMAVSHLTESMNRYREGKGDKPGR
                     VFRPHVADVLKFCRRADGGKQKDDLVETCIRLNTTHVAMQRTKKAKNGRLVTVSEGEAL
                     ISRYKIVKSETGRPEYIEIELADWMYREITEGKNPDVLTVHPDYFLIDPGIGRFLYRLA
                     RRAAGKAEARWLFKTIYERSGSAGEFKKFCFTVRKLIGSNDLPEYDLKEEAGQAGPILV
                     MRYRNLIEGEASAGS"
     rep_origin      4155..4349
                     /label=pVS1 oriV
                     /note="origin of replication for the Pseudomonas plasmid
                     pVS1 (Heeb et al., 2000)"
     primer_bind     complement(4585..4607)
                     /label=pGEX 3'
                     /note="pGEX vectors, reverse primer"
     misc_feature    4693..4833
                     /label=bom
                     /note="basis of mobility region from pBR322"
     primer_bind     complement(4848..4865)
                     /label=L4440
                     /note="L4440 vector, forward primer"
     rep_origin      complement(5019..5607)
                     /direction=LEFT
                     /label=ori
                     /note="high-copy-number ColE1/pMB1/pBR322/pUC origin of
                     replication"
     primer_bind     complement(5099..5118)
                     /label=pBR322ori-F
                     /note="pBR322 origin, forward primer"
     CDS             complement(5695..6510)
                     /codon_start=1
                     /gene="aph(3')-Ia"
                     /product="aminoglycoside phosphotransferase"
                     /label=KanR
                     /note="confers resistance to kanamycin in bacteria or G418
                     (Geneticin(R)) in eukaryotes"
                     /translation="MSHIQRETSCSRPRLNSNMDADLYGYKWARDNVGQSGATIYRLYG
                     KPDAPELFLKHGKGSVANDVTDEMVRLNWLTEFMPLPTIKHFIRTPDDAWLLTTAIPGK
                     TAFQVLEEYPDSGENIVDALAVFLRRLHSIPVCNCPFNSDRVFRLAQAQSRMNNGLVDA
                     SDFDDERNGWPVEQVWKEMHKLLPFSPDSVVTHGDFSLDNLIFDEGKLIGCIDVGRVGI
                     ADRYQDLAILWNCLGEFSPSLQKRLFQKYGIDNPDMNKLQFHLMLDEFF"
     primer_bind     6418..6437
                     /label=Kan-R
                     /note="Kanamycin resistance gene, reverse primer"
     misc_feature    6943..6967
                     /label=LB T-DNA repeat
                     /note="left border repeat from nopaline C58 T-DNA"
ORIGIN
        1 taacgatatc gtctcagtca agcgagagac cccagctggc acgacaggtt tcccgactgg
       61 aaagcgggca gtgagcgcaa cgcaattaat gtgagttagc tcactcatta ggcaccccag
      121 gctttacact atatgcttcc ggctcgtatg ttgtgtggaa ttgtgagcgg ataacaattt
      181 cacacaggaa acagctatga ccatgattac gccaagcttg catgcctgca ggtcgactct
      241 agaggatccc cgggtaccga gctcgaattc actggccgtc gttttacaac gtcgtgactg
      301 ggaaaaccct ggcgttaccc aacttaatcg ccttgcagca catccccctt tcgccagctg
      361 gcgtaatagc gaagaggcct gcgccgatcg cccttcccaa cagttgcgca gcctgaatgg
      421 cgaatggcgc ctgatgcggt attttctcct tacgcatctg tgcggtattt cacaccgcat
      481 atggtgcact ctcagtacaa tctgctctga tgccgcatag ttaagccagc cccgacaccc
      541 gccaacaccc gctgacgcgc cctgacgggc ttgtctgctc ccggcatccg cttacagaca
      601 agctgtgggt ctctctccgc ttgagacgat atctgacagg atatattggc gggtaaacct
      661 aagagaaaag agcgtttatt agaataatcg gatatttaaa agggcgtgaa aaggtttatc
      721 cgttcgtcca tttgtatgtg catgccaacc acagggttcc cctcgggatc aaagtacttt
      781 gatccaaccc ctccgctgct atagtgcagt cggcttctga cgttcagtgc agccgtcatc
      841 tgaaaacgac atgtcgcaca agtcctaagt tacgcgacag gctgccgccc tgcccttttc
      901 ctggcgtttt cttgtcgcgt gttttagtcg cataaagtag aatacttgcg actagaaccg
      961 gagacattac gccatgaaca agagcgccgc cgctggcctg ctgggctatg cccgcgtcag
     1021 caccgacgac caggacttga ccaaccaacg ggccgaactg cacgcggccg gctgcaccaa
     1081 gctgttttcc gagaagatca ccggcaccag gcgcgaccgc ccggagctgg ccaggatgct
     1141 tgaccaccta cgccctggcg acgttgtgac agtgaccagg ctagaccgcc tggcccgcag
     1201 cacccgcgac ctactggaca ttgccgagcg catccaggag gccggcgcgg gcctgcgtag
     1261 cctggcagag ccgtgggccg acaccaccac gccggccggc cgcatggtgt tgaccgtgtt
     1321 cgccggcatt gccgagttcg agcgttccct aatcatcgac cgcacccgga gcgggcgcga
     1381 ggccgccaag gcccgaggcg tgaagtttgg cccccgccct accctcaccc cggcacagat
     1441 cgcgcacgcc cgcgagctga tcgaccagga aggccgcacc gtgaaagagg cggctgcact
     1501 gcttggcgtg catcgctcga ccctgtaccg cgcacttgag cgcagcgagg aagtgacgcc
     1561 caccgaggcc aggcggcgcg gtgccttccg tgaggacgca ttgaccgagg ccgacgccct
     1621 ggcggccgcc gagaatgaac gccaagagga acaagcatga aaccgcacca ggacggccag
     1681 gacgaaccgt ttttcattac cgaagagatc gaggcggaga tgatcgcggc cgggtacgtg
     1741 ttcgagccgc ccgcgcacct ctcaaccgtg cggctgcatg aaatcctggc cggtttgtct
     1801 gatgccaagc tggcggcctg gccggccagc ttggccgctg aagaaaccga gcgccgccgt
     1861 ctaaaaaggt gatgtgtatt tgagtaaaac agcttgcgtc atgcggtcgc tgcgtatatg
     1921 atgcgatgag taaataaaca aatacgcaag gggaacgcat gaaggttatc gctgtactta
     1981 accagaaagg cgggtcaggc aagacgacca tcgcaaccca tctagcccgc gccctgcaac
     2041 tcgccggggc cgatgttctg ttagtcgatt ccgatcccca gggcagtgcc cgcgattggg
     2101 cggccgtgcg ggaagatcaa ccgctaaccg ttgtcggcat cgaccgcccg acgattgacc
     2161 gcgacgtgaa ggccatcggc cggcgcgact tcgtagtgat cgacggagcg ccccaggcgg
     2221 cggacttggc tgtgtccgcg atcaaggcag ccgacttcgt gctgattccg gtgcagccaa
     2281 gcccttacga catatgggcc accgccgacc tggtggagct ggttaagcag cgcattgagg
     2341 tcacggatgg aaggctacaa gcggcctttg tcgtgtcgcg ggcgatcaaa ggcacgcgca
     2401 tcggcggtga ggttgccgag gcgctggccg ggtacgagct gcccattctt gagtcccgta
     2461 tcacgcagcg cgtgagctac ccaggcactg ccgccgccgg cacaaccgtt cttgaatcag
     2521 aacccgaggg cgacgctgcc cgcgaggtcc aggcgctggc cgctgaaatt aaatcaaaac
     2581 tcatttgagt taatgaggta aagagaaaat gagcaaaagc acaaacacgc taagtgccgg
     2641 ccgtccgagc gcacgcagca gcaaggctgc aacgttggcc agcctggcag acacgccagc
     2701 catgaagcgg gtcaactttc agttgccggc ggaggatcac accaagctga agatgtacgc
     2761 ggtacgccaa ggcaagacca ttaccgagct gctatctgaa tacatcgcgc agctaccaga
     2821 gtaaatgagc aaatgaataa atgagtagat gaattttagc ggctaaagga ggcggcatgg
     2881 aaaatcaaga acaaccaggc accgacgccg tggaatgccc catgtgtgga ggaacgggcg
     2941 gttggccagg cgtaagcggc tgggttgtct gccggccctg caatggcact ggaaccccca
     3001 agcccgagga atcggcgtga cggtcgcaaa ccatccggcc cggtacaaat cggcgcggcg
     3061 ctgggtgatg acctggtgga gaagttgaag gccgcgcagg ccgcccagcg gcaacgcatc
     3121 gaggcagaag cacgccccgg tgaatcgtgg caagcggccg ctgatcgaat ccgcaaagaa
     3181 tcccggcaac cgccggcagc cggtgcgccg tcgattagga agccgcccaa gggcgacgag
     3241 caaccagatt ttttcgttcc gatgctctat gacgtgggca cccgcgatag tcgcagcatc
     3301 atggacgtgg ccgttttccg tctgtcgaag cgtgaccgac gagctggcga ggtgatccgc
     3361 tacgagcttc cagacgggca cgtagaggtt tccgcagggc cggccggcat ggccagtgtg
     3421 tgggattacg acctggtact gatggcggtt tcccatctaa ccgaatccat gaaccgatac
     3481 cgggaaggga agggagacaa gcccggccgc gtgttccgtc cacacgttgc ggacgtactc
     3541 aagttctgcc ggcgagccga tggcggaaag cagaaagacg acctggtaga aacctgcatt
     3601 cggttaaaca ccacgcacgt tgccatgcag cgtacgaaga aggccaagaa cggccgcctg
     3661 gtgacggtat ccgagggtga agccttgatt agccgctaca agatcgtaaa gagcgaaacc
     3721 gggcggccgg agtacatcga gatcgagcta gctgattgga tgtaccgcga gatcacagaa
     3781 ggcaagaacc cggacgtgct gacggttcac cccgattact ttttgatcga tcccggcatc
     3841 ggccgttttc tctaccgcct ggcacgccgc gccgcaggca aggcagaagc cagatggttg
     3901 ttcaagacga tctacgaacg cagtggcagc gccggagagt tcaagaagtt ctgtttcacc
     3961 gtgcgcaagc tgatcgggtc aaatgacctg ccggagtacg atttgaagga ggaggcgggg
     4021 caggctggcc cgatcctagt catgcgctac cgcaacctga tcgagggcga agcatccgcc
     4081 ggttcctaat gtacggagca gatgctaggg caaattgccc tagcagggga aaaaggtcga
     4141 aaaggactct ttcctgtgga tagcacgtac attgggaacc caaagccgta cattgggaac
     4201 cggaacccgt acattgggaa cccaaagccg tacattggga accggtcaca catgtaagtg
     4261 actgatataa aagagaaaaa aggcgatttt tccgcctaaa actctttaaa acttattaaa
     4321 actcttaaaa cccgcctggc ctgtgcataa ctgtctggcc agcgcacagc cgaagagctg
     4381 caaaaagcgc ctacccttcg gtcgctgcgc tccctacgcc ccgccgcttc gcgtcggcct
     4441 atcgcggccg ctggccgctc aaaaatggct ggcctacggc caggcaatct accagggcgc
     4501 ggacaagccg cgccgtcgcc actcgaccgc cggcgcccac atcaaggcac cctgcctcgc
     4561 gcgtttcggt gatgacggtg aaaacctctg acacatgcag ctcccggtga cggtcacagc
     4621 ttgtctgtaa gcggatgccg ggagcagaca agcccgtcag ggcgcgtcag cgggtgttgg
     4681 cgggtgtcgg ggcgcagcca tgacccagtc acgtagcgat agcggagtgt atactggctt
     4741 aactatgcgg catcagagca gattgtactg agagtgcacc atatgcggtg tgaaataccg
     4801 cacagatgcg taaggagaaa ataccgcatc aggcgctctt ccgcttcctc gctcactgac
     4861 tcgctgcgct cggtcgttcg gctgcggcga gcggtatcag ctcactcaaa ggcggtaata
     4921 cggttatcca cagaatcagg ggataacgca ggaaagaaca tgtgagcaaa aggccagcaa
     4981 aaggccagga accgtaaaaa ggccgcgttg ctggcgtttt tccataggct ccgcccccct
     5041 gacgagcatc acaaaaatcg acgctcaagt cagaggtggc gaaacccgac aggactataa
     5101 agataccagg cgtttccccc tggaagctcc ctcgtgcgct ctcctgttcc gaccctgccg
     5161 cttaccggat acctgtccgc ctttctccct tcgggaagcg tggcgctttc tcatagctca
     5221 cgctgtaggt atctcagttc ggtgtaggtc gttcgctcca agctgggctg tgtgcacgaa
     5281 ccccccgttc agcccgaccg ctgcgcctta tccggtaact atcgtcttga gtccaacccg
     5341 gtaagacacg acttatcgcc actggcagca gccactggta acaggattag cagagcgagg
     5401 tatgtaggcg gtgctacaga gttcttgaag tggtggccta actacggcta cactagaagg
     5461 acagtatttg gtatctgcgc tctgctgaag ccagttacct tcggaaaaag agttggtagc
     5521 tcttgatccg gcaaacaaac caccgctggt agcggtggtt tttttgtttg caagcagcag
     5581 attacgcgca gaaaaaaagg atctcaagaa gatcctttga tcttttctac ggggtctgac
     5641 gctcagtgga acgaaaactc acgttaaggg attttggtca tgcattctag gtgattagaa
     5701 aaactcatcg agcatcaaat gaaactgcaa tttattcata tcaggattat caataccata
     5761 tttttgaaaa agccgtttct gtaatgaagg agaaaactca ccgaggcagt tccataggat
     5821 ggcaagatcc tggtatcggt ctgcgattcc gactcgtcca acatcaatac aacctattaa
     5881 tttcccctcg tcaaaaataa ggttatcaag tgagaaatca ccatgagtga cgactgaatc
     5941 cggtgagaat ggcaaaagtt tatgcatttc tttccagact tgttcaacag gccagccatt
     6001 acgctcgtca tcaaaatcac tcgcatcaac caaaccgtta ttcattcgtg attgcgcctg
     6061 agcgagtcga aatacgcgat cgctgttaaa aggacaatta caaacaggaa tcgaatgcaa
     6121 ccggcgcagg aacactgcca gcgcatcaac aatattttca cctgaatcag gatattcttc
     6181 taatacctgg aatgctgttt tccctgggat cgcagtggtg agtaaccatg catcatcagg
     6241 agtacggata aaatgcttga tggtcggaag aggcataaat tccgtcagcc agtttagtct
     6301 gaccatctca tctgtaacat cattggcaac gctacctttg ccatgtttca gaaacaactc
     6361 tggcgcatcg ggcttcccat acaatcggta gattgtcgca cctgattgcc cgacattatc
     6421 gcgagcccat ttatacccat ataaatcagc atccatgttg gaatttaatc gcggccttga
     6481 gcaagacgtt tcccgttgaa tatggctcat aacagaactt attatttcct tcctcttttc
     6541 tacagtattt aaagataccc caagaagcta attataacaa gacgaactcc aattcactgt
     6601 tccttgcatt ctaaaacctt aaataccaga aaacagcttt ttcaaagttg ttttcaaagt
     6661 tggcgtataa catagtatcg acggagccga ttttgaaacc gcggtgatca caggcagcaa
     6721 cgctctgtca tcgttacaat caacatgcta ccctccgcga gatcatccgt gtttcaaacc
     6781 cggcagctta gttgccgttc ttccgaatag catcggtaac atgagcaaag tctgccgcct
     6841 tacaacggct ctcccgctga cgccgtcccg gactgatggg ctgcctgtat cgagtggtga
     6901 ttttgtgccg agctgccggt cggggagctg ttggctggct ggtggcagga tatattgtgg
     6961 tgtaaaca
//
