[The description below was written by a language model from this plasmid's Addgene catalogue record and the feature table of its GenBank file.]
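Description:
pDGB3_alpha2R is an empty destination vector of the GoldenBraid modular DNA assembly system, a level 1 "Alpha" plant expression plasmid of about 7 kb. It was built by the depositing laboratory on a pCambia1302-derived binary backbone. As a binary vector it can replicate in two hosts. A high-copy ColE1/pMB1-type origin, with the pBR322 bom mobilisation region, supports propagation in E. coli. The pVS1 origin, with its RepA replication protein and StaA stability protein, allows stable maintenance in Agrobacterium. Bacterial selection is by kanamycin, through an aph(3')-Ia aminoglycoside phosphotransferase gene located in the backbone outside the T-DNA.

The T-DNA is bounded by nopaline C58-type left and right border repeats, which define the segment Agrobacterium transfers into plant cells. Because the map is circular, the left border at the end of the sequence lies just upstream of the cloning cassette. The cassette consists of a CAP binding site, lac promoter and lac operator, followed by a pUC18/19 multiple cloning site flanked by M13 primer sites. This is a lacZ-alpha-type region of the kind commonly used as a replaceable screening cassette, although no lacZ coding feature is annotated. The record lists BsaI as the cloning site on both sides, consistent with Type IIS (Golden Gate-style) assembly in which standard parts replace this cassette to build a transcriptional unit.

No plant promoter, terminator, reporter or plant selectable marker is annotated, so these must be supplied by the assembled parts. The record does not explain what "2R" means. The vector is intended for plant synthetic biology and for Agrobacterium-mediated delivery of assembled constructs.
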