Addgene plasmid #68231: pDGB3_alpha2R
Purpose: GoldenBraid level 1 Alpha plant expression vector.
Depositing lab: Diego Orzaez. Depositing organization: Agencia Estatal Consejo Superior de Investigaciones Científicas, M.P. Publication: GoldenBraid 2.0: a comprehensive DNA assembly framework for plant synthetic biology. Sarrion-Perdigones A, Vazquez-Vilar M, Palaci J, Castelijns B, Forment J, Ziarsolo P, Blanca J, Granell A, Orzaez D. Plant Physiol. 2013 Jul;162(3):1618-31. 10.1104/pp.113.217661 PubMed 23669743.
Backbone
  Vector backbone: pDGB3_alpha2R
  Backbone manufacturer: self-made; derived from pCambia1302 generated at the Cambia Institute
  Vector type: Plant Expression, Synthetic Biology
Growth in bacteria
  Bacterial resistance: Kanamycin, 50 μg/mL
  Growth temperature: 37°C
  Growth strain: DH5alpha
  Copy number: High Copy
Gene/Insert
  Gene/Insert name: empty vector
  Cloning method: Restriction Enzyme; 5′ cloning site BsaI (unknown if destroyed); 3′ cloning site BsaI (unknown if destroyed)
  Sequencing primers: 5′ GGTGGCAGGATATATTGTGG
Terms and licenses: Academic/Nonprofit Terms; Industry Terms: Not Available to Industry
How to cite: pDGB3_alpha2R was a gift from Diego Orzaez (Addgene plasmid # 68231 ; http://n2t.net/addgene:68231 ; RRID:Addgene_68231)
