>Addgene plasmid #68231 | pDGB3_alpha2R | addgene partial sequence | sequence record 128077 | Kan-R 5'-ATCGCGAGCCCATTTATACC-3'
TCGCGGCCTTGAGCAAGACGTTTCCCGTTGAATATGGCTCATAACAGAACTTATTATTTCCTTCCTCTTT
TCTACAGTATTTAAAGATACCCCAAGAAGCTAATTATAACAAGACGAACTCCAATTCACTGTTCCTTGCA
TTCTAAAACCTTAAATACCAGAAAACAGCTTTTTCAAAGTTGTTTTCAAAGTTGGCGTATAACATAGTAT
CGACGGAGCCGATTTTGAAACCGCGGTGATCACAGGCAGCAACGCTCTGTCATCGTTACAATCAACATGC
TACCCTCCGCGAGATCATCCGTGTTTCAAACCCGGCAGCTTAGTTGCCGTTCTTCCGAATAGCATCGGTA
ACATGAGCAAAGTCTGCCGCCTTACAACGGCTCTCCCGCTGACGCCGTCCCGGACTGATGGGCTGCCTGT
ATCGAGTGGTGATTTTGTGCCGAGCTGCCGGTCGGGGAGCTGTTGGCTGGCTGGTGGCAGGATATATTGT
GGTGTAAACATAACGATATCGTCTCAGTCAAGCGAGAGACCCCAGCTGGCACGACAGGTTTCCCGACTGG
AAAGCGGGCAGTGAGCGCAACGCAATTAATGTGAGTTAGCTCACTCATTAGGCACCCCAGGCTTTACACT
ATATGCTTCCGGCTCGTATGTTGTGTGGAATTGTGAGCGGATAACAATTTCACACAGGAAACAGCTATGA
CCATGATTACGCCAAGCTTGCATGCCTGCAGGTCGACTCTAGAGGATCCC
