>Addgene plasmid #68231 | pDGB3_alpha2R | addgene partial sequence | sequence record 130320 | M13-Rev 5'-CAGGAAACAGCTATGACC-3'
ACTCTAGAGGATCCCCGGGTACCGAGCTCGAATTCACTGGCCGTCGTTTTACAACGTCGTGACTGGGAAA
ACCCTGGCGTTACCCAACTTAATCGCCTTGCAGCACATCCCCCTTTCGCCAGCTGGCGTAATAGCGAAGA
GGCCTGCGCCGATCGCCCTTCCCAACAGTTGCGCAGCCTGAATGGCGAATGGCGCCTGATGCGGTATTTT
CTCCTTACGCATCTGTGCGGTATTTCACACCGCATATGGTGCACTCTCAGTACAATCTGCTCTGATGCCG
CATAGTTAAGCCAGCCCCGACACCCGCCAACACCCGCTGACGCGCCCTGACGGGCTTGTCTGCTCCCGGC
ATCCGCTTACAGACAAGCTGTGGGTCTCTCTCCGCTTGAGACGATATCTGACAGGATATATTGGCGGGTA
AACCTAAGAGAAAAGAGCGTTTATTAGAATAATCGGATATTTAAAAGGGCGTGAAAAGGTTTATCCGTTC
GTCCATTTGTATGTGCATGCCAACCACAGGGTTCCCCTCGGGATCAAAGTACTTTGATCCAACCCCTCCG
CTGCTATAGTGCAGTCGGCTTCTGACGTTCAGTGCAGCCGTCATCTGAA
